>Addgene plasmid #20863 | TLR4 | addgene full sequence | sequence record 266447 | Addgene NGS Result
AAGCTTGGCTCGTAAAGCGAGTTGAAGGATCATATTTAGTTGCGTTTATGAGATAAGATTGAAAGCACGT
GTAAAATGTTTCCCGCGCGTTGGCACAACTATTTACAATGCGGCCAAGTTATAAAAGATTCTAATCTGAT
ATGTTTTAAAACACCTTTGCGGCCCGAGTTGTTTGCGTACGTGACTAGCGAAGAAGATATGTGGACCGCA
GAACAGATAGTAAAACAAAACCCTAGTATTGGAGCAATAATCGATTTAACCAACACGTCTAAATATTATG
ATGGTGTGCATTTTTTGCGGGCGGGCCTGTTATACAAAAAAATTCAAGTACCTGGCCAGACTTTGCCGCC
TGAAAGCATAGTTCAAGAATTTATTGACACGGTAAAAGAATTTACAGAAAAGTGTCCCGGCATGTTGGTG
GGCGTGCACTGCACACACGGTATTAATCGCACCGGTTACATGGTGTGCAGATATTTAATGCACACCCTGG
GTATTGCGCCGCAGGAAGCCATAGATAGATTCGAAAAAGCCAGAGGTCACAAAATTGAAAGACAAAATTA
CGTTCAAGATTTATTAATTTAATTAATATTATTTGCATTCTTTAACAAATACTTTATCCTATTTTCAAAT
TGTTGCGCTTCTTCCAGCGAACCAAAACTATGCTTCGCTTGCTCCGTTTAGCTTGTAGCCGATCAGTGGC
GTTGTTCCAATCGACGGTAGGATTAGGCCGGATATTCTCCACCACAATGTTGGCAACGTTGATGTTACGT
TTATGCTTTTGGTTTTCCACGTACGTCTTTTGGCCGGTAATAGCCGTAAACGTAGTGCCGTCGCGCGTCA
CGCACAACACCGGATGTTTGCGCTTGTCCGCGGGGTATTGAACCGCGCGATCCGACAAATCCACCACTTT
GGCAACTAAATCGGTGACCTGCGCGTCTTTTTTCTGCATTATTTCGTCTTTCTTTTGCATGGTTTCCTGG
AAGCCGGTGTACATGCGGTTTAGATCAGTCATGACGCGCGTGACCTGCAAATCTTTGGCCTCGATCTGCT
TGTCCTTGATGGCAACGATGCGTTCAATAAACTCTTGTTTTTTAACAAGTTCCTCGGTTTTTTGCGCCAC
CACCGCTTGCAGCGCGTTTGTGTGCTCGGTGAATGTCGCAATCAGCTTAGTCACCAACTGTTTGCTCTCC
TCCTCCCGTTGTTTGATCGCGGGATCGTACTTGCCGGTGCAGAGCACTTGAGGAATTACTTCTTCTAAAA
GCCATTCTTGTAATTCTATGGCGTAAGGCAATTTGGACTTCATAATCAGCTGAATCACGCCGGATTTAGT
AATGAGCACTGTATGCGGCTGCAAATACAGCGGGTCGCCCCTTTTCACGACGCTGTTAGAGGTAGGGCCC
CCATTTTGGATGGTCTGCTCAAATAACGATTTGTATTTATTGTCTACATGAACACGTATAGCTTTATCAC
AAACTGTATATTTTAAACTGTTAGCGACGTCCTTGGCCACGAACCGGACCTGTTGGTCGCGCTCTAGCAC
GTACCGCAGGTTGAACGTATCTTCTCCAAATTTAAATTCTCCAATTTTAACGCGAGCCATTTTGATACAC
GTGTGTCGATTTTGCAACAACTATTGTTTTTTAACGCAAACTAAACTTATTGTGGTAAGCAATAATTAAA
TATGGGGGAACATGCGCCGCTACAACACTCGTCGTTATGAACGCAGACGGCGCCGGTCTCGGCGCAAGCG
GCTAAAACGTGTTGCGCGTTCAACGCGGCAAACATCGCAAAAGCCAATAGTACAGTTTTGATTTGCATAT
TAACGGCGATTTTTTAAATTATCTTATTTAATAAATAGTTATGACGCCTACAACTCCCCGCCCGCGTTGA
CTCGCTGCACCTCGAGCAGTTCGTTGACGCCTTCCTCCGTGTGGCCGAACACGTCGAGCGGGTGGTCGAT
GACCAGCGGCGTGCCGCACGCGACGCACAAGTATCTGTACACCGAATGATCGTCGGGCGAAGGCACGTCG
GCCTCCAAGTGGCAATATTGGCAAATTCGAAAATATATACAGTTGGGTTGTTTGCGCATATCTATCGTGG
CGTTGGGCATGTACGTCCGAACGTTGATTTGCATGCAAGCCGAAATTAAATCATTGCGATTAGTGCGATT
AAAACGTTGTACATCCTCGCTTTTAATCATGCCGTCGATTAAATCGCGCAATCGAGTCAAGTGATCAAAG
TGTGGAATAATGTTTTCTTTGTATTCCCGAGTCAAGCGCAGCGCGTATTTTAACAAACTAGCCATCTTGT
AAGTTAGTTTCATTTAATGCAACTTTATCCAATAATATATTATGTATCGCACGTCAAGAATTAACAATGC
GCCCGTTGTCGCATCTCAACACGACTATGATAGAGATCAAATAAAGCGCGAATTAAATAGCTTGCGACGC
AACGTGCACGATCTGTGCACGCGTTCCGGCACGAGCTTTGATTGTAATAAGTTTTTACGAAGCGATGACA
TGACCCCCGTAGTGACAACGATCACGCCCAAAAGAACTGCCGACTACAAAATTACCGAGTATGTCGGTGA
CGTTAAAACTATTAAGCCATCCAATCGACCGTTAGTCGAATCAGGACCGCTGGTGCGAGAAGCCGCGAAG
TATGGCGAATGCATCGTATAACGTGTGGAGTCCGCTCATTAGAGCGTCATGTTTAGACAAGAAAGCTACA
TATTTAATTGATCCCGATGATTTTATTGATAAATTGACCCTAACTCCATACACGGTATTCTACAATGGCG
GGGTTTTGGTCAAAATTTCCGGACTGCGATTGTACATGCTGTTAACGGCTCCGCCCACTATTAATGAAAT
TAAAAATTCCAATTTTAAAAAACGCAGCAAGAGAAACATTTGTATGAAAGAATGCGTAGAAGGAAAGAAA
AATGTCGTCGACATGCTGAACAACAAGATTAATATGCCTCCGTGTATAAAAAAAATATTGAACGATTTGA
AAGAAAACAATGTACCGCGCGGCGGTATGTACAGGAAGAGGTTTATACTAAACTGTTACATTGCAAACGT
GGTTTCGTGTGCCAAGTGTGAAAACCGATGTTTAATCAAGGCTCTGACGCATTTCTACAACCACGACTCC
AAGTGTGTGGGTGAAGTCATGCATCTTTTAATCAAATCCCAAGATGTGTATAAACCACCAAACTGCCAAA
AAATGAAAACTGTCGACAAGCTCTGTCCGTTTGCTGGCAACTGCAAGGGTCTCAATCCTATTTGTAATTA
TTGAATAATAAAACAATTATAAATGTCAAATTTGTTTTTTATTAACGATACAAACCAAACGCAACAAGAA
CATTTGTAGTATTATCTATAATTGAAAACGCGTAGTTATAATCGCTGAGGTAATATTTAAAATCATTTTC
AAATGATTCACAGTTAATTTGCGACAATATAATTTTATTTTCACATAAACTAGACGCCTTGTCGTCTTCT
TCTTCGTATTCCTTCTCTTTTTCATTTTTCTCCTCATAAAAATTAACATAGTTATTATCGTATCCATATA
TGTATCTATCGTATAGAGTAAATTTTTTGTTGTCATAAATATATATGTCTTTTTTAATGGGGTGTATAGT
ACCGCTGCGCATAGTTTTTCTGTAATTTACAACAGTGCTATTTTCTGGTAGTTCTTCGGAGTGTGTTGCT
TTAATTATTAAATTTATATAATCAATGAATTTGGGATCGTCGGTTTTGTACAATATGTTGCCGGCATAGT
ACGCAGCTTCTTCTAGTTCAATTACACCATTTTTTAGCAGCACCGGATTAACATAACTTTCCAAAATGTT
GTACGAACCGTTAAACAAAAACAGTTCACCTCCCTTTTCTATACTATTGTCTGCGAGCAGTTGTTTGTTG
TTAAAAATAACAGCCATTGTAATGAGACGCACAAACTAATATCACAAACTGGAAATGTCTATCAATATAT
AGTTGCTGATATCATGGAGATAATTAAAATGATAACCATCTCGCAAATAAATAAGTATTTTACTGTTTTC
GTAACAGTTTTGTAATAAAAAAACCTATAAATATTCCGGATTATTCATACCGTCCCACCATCGGGCGCGG
ATCTATGCTACTAGTAAATCAGTCACACCAAGGCTTCAATAAGGAACACACAAGCAAGATGGTAAGCGCT
ATTGTTTTATATGTGCTTTTGGCGGCGGCGGCGCATTCTGCCTTTGCGGCGGATCCCGAGCCCTGCGTGG
AGGTGGTTCCTAATATTACTTATCAATGCATGGAGCTGAATTTCTACAAAATCCCCGACAACCTCCCCTT
CTCAACCAAGAACCTGGACCTGAGCTTTAATCCCCTGAGGCATTTAGGCAGCTATAGCTTCTTCAGTTTC
CCAGAACTGCAGGTGCTGGATTTATCCAGGTGTGAAATCCAGACAATTGAAGATGGGGCATATCAGAGCC
TAAGCCACCTCTCTACCTTAATATTGACAGGAAACCCCATCCAGAGTTTAGCCCTGGGAGCCTTTTCTGG
ACTATCAAGTTTACAGAAGCTGGTGGCTGTGGAGACAAATCTAGCATCTCTAGAGAACTTCCCCATTGGA
CATCTCAAAACTTTGAAAGAACTTAATGTGGCTCACAATCTTATCCAATCTTTCAAATTACCTGAGTATT
TTTCTAATCTGACCAATCTAGAGCACTTGGACCTTTCCAGCAACAAGATTCAAAGTATTTATTGCACAGA
CTTGCGGGTTCTACATCAAATGCCCCTACTCAATCTCTCTTTAGACCTGTCCCTGAACCCTATGAACTTT
ATCCAACCAGGTGCATTTAAAGAAATTAGGCTTCATAAGCTGACTTTAAGAAATAATTTTGATAGTTTAA
ATGTAATGAAAACTTGTATTCAAGGTCTGGCTGGTTTAGAAGTCCATCGTTTGGTTCTGGGAGAATTTAG
AAATGAAGGAAACTTGGAAAAGTTTGACAAATCTGCTCTAGAGGGCCTGTGCAATTTGACCATTGAAGAA
TTCCGATTAGCATACTTAGACTACTACCTCGATGATATTATTGACTTATTTAATTGTTTGACAAATGTTT
CTTCATTTTCCCTGGTGAGTGTGACTATTGAAAGGGTAAAAGACTTTTCTTATAATTTCGGATGGCAACA
TTTAGAATTAGTTAACTGTAAATTTGGACAGTTTCCCACATTGAAACTCAAATCTCTCAAAAGGCTTACT
TTCACTTCCAACAAAGGTGGGAATGCTTTTTCAGAAGTTGATCTACCAAGCCTTGAGTTTCTAGATCTCA
GTAGAAATGGCTTGAGTTTCAAAGGTTGCTGTTCTCAAAGTGATTTTGGGACAACCAGCCTAAAGTATTT
AGATCTGAGCTTCAATGGTGTTATTACCATGAGTTCAAACTTCTTGGGCTTAGAACAACTAGAACATCTG
GATTTCCAGCATTCCAATTTGAAACAAATGAGTGAGTTTTCAGTATTCCTATCACTCAGAAACCTCATTT
ACCTTGACATTTCTCATACTCACACCAGAGTTGCTTTCAATGGCATCTTCAATGGCTTGTCCAGTCTCGA
AGTCTTGAAAATGGCTGGCAATTCTTTCCAGGAAAACTTCCTTCCAGATATCTTCACAGAGCTGAGAAAC
TTGACCTTCCTGGACCTCTCTCAGTGTCAACTGGAGCAGTTGTCTCCAACAGCATTTAACTCACTCTCCA
GTCTTCAGGTACTAAATATGAGCCACAACAACTTCTTTTCATTGGATACGTTTCCTTATAAGTGTCTGAA
CTCCCTCCAGGTTCTTGATTACAGTCTCAATCACATAATGACTTCCAAAAAACAGGAACTACAGCATTTT
CCAAGTAGTCTAGCTTTCTTAAATCTTACTCAGAATGACTTTGCTTGTACTTGTGAACACCAGAGTTTCC
TGCAATGGATCAAGGACCAGAGGCAGCTCTTGGTGGAAGTTGAACGAATGGAATGTGCGACACCTTCAGA
TAAGCAGGGCATGCCTGTGCTGAGTTTGAATATCACCTGTCAGATGAATAAGTGAGCGGCCGCCTGGTTC
CGCGTGGTTCGCATCATCATCATCATCACTGAAGATCTGATCCTTTCCTGGGACCCGGCAAGAACCAAAA
ACTCACTCTCTTCAAGGAAATCCGTAATGTTAAACCCGACACGATGAAGCTTGTCGTTGGATGGAAAGGA
AAAGAGTTCTACAGGGAAACTTGGACCCGCTTCATGGAAGACAGCTTCCCCATTGTTAACGACCAAGAAG
TGATGGATGTTTTCCTTGTTGTCAACATGCGTCCCACTAGACCCAACCGTTGTTACAAATTCCTGGCCCA
ACACGCTCTGCGTTGCGACCCCGACTATGTACCTCATGACGTGATTAGGATCGTCGAGCCTTCATGGGTG
GGCAGCAACAACGAGTACCGCATCAGCCTGGCTAAGAAGGGCGGCGGCTGCCCAATAATGAACCTTCACT
CTGAGTACACCAACTCGTTCGAACAGTTCATCGATCGTGTCATCTGGGAGAACTTCTACAAGCCCATCGT
TTACATCGGTACCGACTCTGCTGAAGAGGAGGAAATTCTCCTTGAAGTTTCCCTGGTGTTCAAAGTAAAG
GAGTTTGCACCAGACGCACCTCTGTTCACTGGTCCGGCGTATTAAAACACGATACATTGTTATTAGTACA
TTTATTAAGCGCTAGATTCTGTGCGTTGTTGATTTACAGACAATTGTTGTACGTATTTTAATAATTCATT
AAATTTATAATCTTTAGGGTGGTATGTTAGAGCGAAAATCAAATGATTTTCAGCGTCTTTATATCTGAAT
TTAAATATTAAATCCTCAATAGATTTGTAAAATAGGTTTCGATTAGTTTCAAACAAGGGTTGTTTTTCCG
AACCGATGGCTGGACTATCTAATGGATTTTCGCTCAACGCCACAAAACTTGCCAAATCTTGTAGCAGCAA
TCTAGCTTTGTCGATATTCGTTTGTGTTTTGTTTTGTAATAAAGGTTCGACGTCGTTCAAAATATTATGC
GCTTTTGTATTTCTTTCATCACTGTCGTTAGTGTACAATTGACTCGACGTAAACACGTTAAATAAAGCTT
GGACATATTTAACATCGGGCGTGTTAGCTTTATTAGGCCGATTATCGTCGTCGTCCCAACCCTCGTCGTT
AGAAGTTGCTTCCGAAGACGATTTTGCCATAGCCACACGACGCCTATTAATTGTGTCGGCTAACACGTCC
GCGATCAAATTTGTAGTTGAGCTTTTTGGAATTATTTCTGATTGCGGGCGTTTTTGGGCGGGTTTCAATC
TAACTGTGCCCGATTTTAATTCAGACAACACGTTAGAAAGCGATGGTGCAGGCGGTGGTAACATTTCAGA
CGGCAAATCTACTAATGGCGGCGGTGGTGGAGCTGATGATAAATCTACCATCGGTGGAGGCGCAGGCGGG
GCTGGCGGCGGAGGCGGAGGCGGAGGTGGTGGCGGTGATGCAGACGGCGGTTTAGGCTCAAATGTCTCTT
TAGGCAACACAGTCGGCACCTCAACTATTGTACTGGTTTCGGGCGCCGTTTTTGGTTTGACCGGTCTGAG
ACGAGTGCGATTTTTTTCGTTTCTAATAGCTTCCAACAATTGTTGTCTGTCGTCTAAAGGTGCAGCGGGT
TGAGGTTCCGTCGGCATTGGTGGAGCGGGCGGCAATTCAGACATCGATGGTGGTGGTGGTGGTGGAGGCG
CTGGAATGTTAGGCACGGGAGAAGGTGGTGGCGGCGGTGCCGCCGGTATAATTTGTTCTGGTTTAGTTTG
TTCGCGCACGATTGTGGGCACCGGCGCAGGCGCCGCTGGCTGCACAACGGAAGGTCGTCTGCTTCGAGGC
AGCGCTTGGGGTGGTGGCAATTCAATATTATAATTGGAATACAAATCGTAAAAATCTGCTATAAGCATTG
TAATTTCGCTATCGTTTACCGTGCCGATATTTAACAACCGCTCAATGTAAGCAATTGTATTGTAAAGAGA
TTGTCTCAAGCTCGCACGCCGATAACAAGCCTTTTCATTTTTACTACAGCATTGTAGTGGCGAGACACTT
CGCTGTCGTCGACGTACATGTATGCTTTGTTGTCAAAAACGTCGTTGGCAAGCTTTAAAATATTTAAAAG
AACATCTCTGTTCAGCACCACTGTGTTGTCGTAAATGTTGTTTTTGATAATTTGCGCTTCCGCAGTATCG
ACACGTTCAAAAAATTGATGCGCATCAATTTTGTTGTTCCTATTATTGAATAAATAAGATTGTACAGATT
CATATCTACGATTCGTCATGGCCACCACAAATGCTACGCTGCAAACGCTGGTACAATTTTACGAAAACTG
CAAAAACGTCAAAACTCGGTATAAAATAATCAACGGGCGCTTTGGCAAAATATCTATTTTATCGCACAAG
CCCACTAGCAAATTGTATTTGCAGAAAACAATTTCGGCGCACAATTTTAACGCTGACGAAATAAAAGTTC
ACCAGTTAATGAGCGACCACCCAAATTTTATAAAAATCTATTTTAATCACGGTTCCATCAACAACCAAGT
GATCGTGATGGACTACATTGACTGTCCCGATTTATTTGAAACACTACAAATTAAAGGCGAGCTTTCGTAC
CAACTTGTTAGCAATATTATTAGACAGCTGTGTGAAGCGCTCAACGATTTGCACAAGCACAATTTCATAC
ACAACGACATAAAACTCGAAAATGTCTTATATTTCGAAGCACTTGATCGCGTGTATGTTTGCGATTACGG
ATTGTGCAAACACGAAAACTCACTTAGCGTGCACGACGGCACGTTGGAGTATTTTAGTCCGGAAAAAATT
CGACACCACAACTATGCACGTTCGTTTGACTGGTACGCCGTCGGCGTGTTAACATACAAGTTGCTAACCG
GCGGCCAATTCGTAATCATGGTCATAGCTGTTTCCTGTGTGAAATTGTTATCCGCTCACAATTCCACACA
ACATACGAGCCGGAAGCATAAAGTGTAAAGCCTGGGGTGCCTAATGAGTGAGCTAACTCACATTAATTGC
GTTGCGCTCACTGCCCGCTTTCCAGTCGGGAAACCTGTCGTGCCAGCTGCATTAATGAATCGGCCAACGC
GCGGGGAGAGGCGGTTTGCGTATTGGGCGCTCTTCCGCTTCCTCGCTCACTGACTCGCTGCGCTCGGTCG
TTCGGCTGCGGCGAGCGGTATCAGCTCACTCAAAGGCGGTAATACGGTTATCCACAGAATCAGGGGATAA
CGCAGGAAAGAACATGTGAGCAAAAGGCCAGCAAAAGGCCAGGAACCGTAAAAAGGCCGCGTTGCTGGCG
TTTTTCCATAGGCTCCGCCCCCCTGACGAGCATCACAAAAATCGACGCTCAAGTCAGAGGTGGCGAAACC
CGACAGGACTATAAAGATACCAGGCGTTTCCCCCTGGAAGCTCCCTCGTGCGCTCTCCTGTTCCGACCCT
GCCGCTTACCGGATACCTGTCCGCCTTTCTCCCTTCGGGAAGCGTGGCGCTTTCTCATAGCTCACGCTGT
AGGTATCTCAGTTCGGTGTAGGTCGTTCGCTCCAAGCTGGGCTGTGTGCACGAACCCCCCGTTCAGCCCG
ACCGCTGCGCCTTATCCGGTAACTATCGTCTTGAGTCCAACCCGGTAAGACACGACTTATCGCCACTGGC
AGCAGCCACTGGTAACAGGATTAGCAGAGCGAGGTATGTAGGCGGTGCTACAGAGTTCTTGAAGTGGTGG
CCTAACTACGGCTACACTAGAAGAACAGTATTTGGTATCTGCGCTCTGCTGAAGCCAGTTACCTTCGGAA
AAAGAGTTGGTAGCTCTTGATCCGGCAAACAAACCACCGCTGGTAGCGGTGGTTTTTTTGTTTGCAAGCA
GCAGATTACGCGCAGAAAAAAAGGATCTCAAGAAGATCCTTTGATCTTTTCTACGGGGTCTGACGCTCAG
TGGAACGAAAACTCACGTTAAGGGATTTTGGTCATGAGATTATCAAAAAGGATCTTCACCTAGATCCTTT
TAAATTAAAAATGAAGTTTTAAATCAATCTAAAGTATATATGAGTAAACTTGGTCTGACAGTTACCAATG
CTTAATCAGTGAGGCACCTATCTCAGCGATCTGTCTATTTCGTTCATCCATAGTTGCCTGACTCCCCGTC
GTGTAGATAACTACGATACGGGAGGGCTTACCATCTGGCCCCAGTGCTGCAATGATACCGCGAGACCCAC
GCTCACCGGCTCCAGATTTATCAGCAATAAACCAGCCAGCCGGAAGGGCCGAGCGCAGAAGTGGTCCTGC
AACTTTATCCGCCTCCATCCAGTCTATTAATTGTTGCCGGGAAGCTAGAGTAAGTAGTTCGCCAGTTAAT
AGTTTGCGCAACGTTGTTGCCATTGCTACAGGCATCGTGGTGTCACGCTCGTCGTTTGGTATGGCTTCAT
TCAGCTCCGGTTCCCAACGATCAAGGCGAGTTACATGATCCCCCATGTTGTGCAAAAAAGCGGTTAGCTC
CTTCGGTCCTCCGATCGTTGTCAGAAGTAAGTTGGCCGCAGTGTTATCACTCATGGTTATGGCAGCACTG
CATAATTCTCTTACTGTCATGCCATCCGTAAGATGCTTTTCTGTGACTGGTGAGTACTCAACCAAGTCAT
TCTGAGAATAGTGTATGCGGCGACCGAGTTGCTCTTGCCCGGCGTCAATACGGGATAATACCGCGCCACA
TAGCAGAACTTTAAAAGTGCTCATCATTGGAAAACGTTCTTCGGGGCGAAAACTCTCAAGGATCTTACCG
CTGTTGAGATCCAGTTCGATGTAACCCACTCGTGCACCCAACTGATCTTCAGCATCTTTTACTTTCACCA
GCGTTTCTGGGTGAGCAAAAACAGGAAGGCAAAATGCCGCAAAAAAGGGAATAAGGGCGACACGGAAATG
TTGAATACTCATACTCTTCCTTTTTCAATATTATTGAAGCATTTATCAGGGTTATTGTCTCATGAGCGGA
TACATATTTGAATGTATTTAGAAAAATAAACAAATAGGGGTTCCGCGCACATTTCCCCGAAAAGTGCCAC
CTGACGTCTAAGAAACCATTATTATCATGACATTAACCTATAAAAATAGGCGTATCACGAGGCCCTTTCG
TCTCGCGCGTTTCGGTGATGACGGTGAAAACCTCTGACACATGCAGCTCCCGGAGACGGTCACAGCTTGT
CTGTAAGCGGATGCCGGGAGCAGACAAGCCCGTCAGGGCGCGTCAGCGGGTGTTGGCGGGTGTCGGGGCT
GGCTTAACTATGCGGCATCAGAGCAGATTGTACTGAGAGTGCACCATATGCGGTGTGAAATACCGCACAG
ATGCGTAAGGAGAAAATACCGCATCAGGCGCCATTCGCCATTCAGGCTGCGCAACTGTTGGGAAGGGCGA
TCGGTGCGGGCCTCTTCGCTATTACGCCAGCTGGCGAAAGGGGGATGTGCTGCAAGGCGATTAAGTTGGG
TAACGCCAGGGTTTTCCCAGTCACGACGTTGTAAAACGACGGCCAGTGCC
Features (pLannotate 1.2.2; 27 found; start..end, strand, type, name):
     76..579     +  CDS            PTP: PTP_NPVAC - Experimental evidence at protein level: Swiss-Prot protein existence level 1. Plays a role in the regulation and processing of late viral mRNAs by displaying RNA 5'-triphosphatase and diphosphatase activities. From Autographa californica nuclear polyhedrosis virus (AcMNPV).
    617..1600    -  CDS            Y002_NPVAC: Protein predicted: Swiss-Prot protein existence level 4. From Autographa californica nuclear polyhedrosis virus (AcMNPV).
   1660..1818    -  CDS            CTL: CXOL_NPVAC - Also known as CTX. Protein inferred from homology: Swiss-Prot protein existence level 3. From Autographa californica nuclear polyhedrosis virus (AcMNPV).
   1871..2323    -  CDS            Y004_NPVAC: Protein predicted: Swiss-Prot protein existence level 4. From Autographa californica nuclear polyhedrosis virus (AcMNPV).
   2352..2678    +  CDS            Y005_NPVAC: Protein predicted: Swiss-Prot protein existence level 4. From Autographa californica nuclear polyhedrosis virus (AcMNPV).
   2662..3291    +  CDS            LEF-2: LEF2_NPVAC - Experimental evidence at protein level: Swiss-Prot protein existence level 1. Plays an essential role in viral DNA replication. Does not seem to participate in the initiation step but is rather important for the amplification of DNA. Also required for expression from the vp39 and polh promoters. From Autographa californica nuclear polyhedrosis virus (AcMNPV).
   3170..3997    +  misc_recomb    baculovirus recombination region (lef2/ORF603): contains ORF603 and part of lef2
   4001..4092    +  promoter       polyhedrin promoter: polh from Autographa californica; promoter for the baculovirus polyhedrin gene
   4135..4188    +  promoter       gp64 promoter (fragment): Autographa californica gp64; promoter for the baculovirus gp64 glycoprotein gene
   4189..4248    +  sig_peptide    GP64 signal sequence: signal sequence from the baculovirus envelope glycoprotein GP64; Autographa californica gp64
   4258..6072    +  CDS            TLR4 (fragment): TLR4_HUMAN - Experimental evidence at protein level: Swiss-Prot protein existence level 1. Cooperates with LY96 and CD14 to mediate the innate immune response to bacterial lipopolysaccharide (LPS) (PubMed:27022195). Acts via MYD88, TIRAP and TRAF6, leading to NF-kappa-B activation, cytokine secretion and the inflammatory response (PubMed:9237759, PubMed:10835634, PubMed:27022195,PubMed:21393102). Also involved in LPS-independent inflammatory responses triggered by free fatty acids, such as palmitate, and Ni(2+). Responses triggered by Ni(2+) require non-conserved histidines and are, therefore,
   6101..6118    +  CDS            capTEV™ (fragment): composite tag for in vivo biotinylation, TEV protease cleavage, and 6xHis tagging
   6129..6692    +  CDS            PH (fragment): PYHD_NPVAC - Also known as P29, POLH. Experimental evidence at protein level: Swiss-Prot protein existence level 1. Major component of the virus occlusion bodies which are large proteinaceous structures termed polyhedra. These structures serve as the protective package for the virus particles outside the infected host and allow natural transmission of virus between insect hosts, assisting persistence in the environment. Forms the paracrystalline lattice of polyhedra and interacts with enveloped virions as well as other accessory molecules and structures to form a mature viral occlusion body. F
   6696..7068    +  3'UTR          polyhedrin 3' UTR: 3' UTR from the Autographa californica nucleopolyhedrovirus polyhedrin gene (Suzuki et al., 2006)
   7748..7765    -  CDS            9xHis (fragment): 9xHis affinity tag
   8062..8349    -  CDS            P61 (fragment): P78_NPVAC - Experimental evidence at protein level: Swiss-Prot protein existence level 1. Plays a role in the transport of the nucleocapsids from the cytoplasm toward the host nucleus together with the host actin- polymerizing Arp2/3 complex. From Autographa californica nuclear polyhedrosis virus (AcMNPV).
   8348..8968    +  CDS            PK1 (fragment): PK1_NPVAC - Also known as PK-1. Experimental evidence at transcript level: Swiss-Prot protein existence level 2. Serine/threonine protein kinase that plays a role in viral propagation by phosphorylating various viral and cellular substrates including the viral p6.9 protein or host histone H1. Participates in nucleocapsid assembly and polyhedra formation. From Autographa californica nuclear polyhedrosis virus (AcMNPV).
   9003..9025    -  protein_bind   lac operator (fragment): The lac repressor binds to the lac operator to inhibit transcription in E. coli. This inhibition can be relieved by adding lactose or isopropyl-β-D-thiogalactopyranoside (IPTG). lac repressor encoded by lacI
   9029..9059    -  promoter       lac promoter: promoter for the E. coli lac operon
   9074..9095    -  protein_bind   CAP binding site: CAP binding activates transcription in the presence of cAMP. E. coli catabolite activator protein
   9108..9200    -  CDS            lacI (fragment): lac repressor; lacI; The lac repressor binds to the lac operator to inhibit transcription in E. coli. This inhibition can be relieved by adding lactose or isopropyl-β-D-thiogalactopyranoside (IPTG).
   9383..9971    -  rep_origin     ori: high-copy-number ColE1/pMB1/pBR322/pUC origin of replication
  10142..11002   -  CDS            AmpR: β-lactamase; bla; confers resistance to ampicillin, carbenicillin, and related antibiotics
  11003..11107   -  promoter       AmpR promoter: bla
  11202..11237   +  CDS            rop (fragment): Rop protein, which maintains plasmids at low copy number; rop
  11339..11438   +  misc_feature   bom (fragment): basis of mobility region from pBR322
  11444..11598   -  CDS            lacZα (fragment): LacZα fragment of β-galactosidase; lacZ fragment
