[The description below was written by a language model from this plasmid's Addgene catalogue record and pLannotate feature annotations shown in this document.]
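Description:
TLR4 is a baculovirus transfer plasmid built on the pAcGP67A backbone for secreted expression of the human Toll-like receptor 4 ectodomain in insect cells. In E. coli it is maintained as a high-copy plasmid through a ColE1/pUC-type origin and selected with ampicillin via the β-lactamase gene. Remnants of lac regulatory elements, lacZα, rop and bom are also annotated as backbone fragments.

The insert, about 1.8 kb cloned between BamHI and NotI, encodes residues 27–631 of human TLR4, that is, the extracellular domain lacking its native signal peptide as well as the transmembrane and cytoplasmic regions. It sits downstream of the strong, very late AcMNPV polyhedrin promoter and directly follows the GP64 signal sequence, which routes the protein into the secretory pathway so that it can be recovered from the culture medium. A short annotated match to a composite TEV/His-type tag lies just after the TLR4 coding region. This suggests a small C-terminal tag or cleavage element, but the record does not define it. A polyhedrin gene fragment and the polyhedrin 3′ UTR follow the cassette.

The expression unit is flanked by AcMNPV genomic sequence, including the lef2/ORF603 recombination region upstream and further viral sequence, with PK1 and P78 fragments, downstream. These arms allow homologous recombination with baculovirus DNA in co-transfected insect cells, placing the cassette at the polyhedrin locus and generating recombinant virus. The associated publication concerns the structural basis of lipopolysaccharide recognition by the TLR4–MD-2 complex, consistent with use of the plasmid to produce soluble TLR4 ectodomain for structural and biochemical work.
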