Addgene plasmid #20863: TLR4
Depositing lab: Jie-Oh Lee. Depositing organization: Korea Advanced Institute of Science and Technology. Publication: The structural basis of lipopolysaccharide recognition by the TLR4-MD-2 complex. Park BS, Song DH, Kim HM, Choi BS, Lee H, Lee JO. Nature. 2009 Apr 30;458(7242):1191-5. doi: 10.1038/nature07830. Epub 2009 Mar 1. PubMed 19252480.
Backbone
  Vector backbone: pAcGP67A
  Backbone manufacturer: BD biosciences
  Backbone size w/o insert (bp): 9761
  Vector type: Insect Expression
Growth in bacteria
  Bacterial resistance: Ampicillin, 100 μg/mL
  Growth temperature: 37°C
  Growth strain: DH5alpha
  Copy number: High Copy
Gene/Insert
  Gene/Insert name: Toll-Like Receptor 4 (alt name: TLR4)
  Species: H. sapiens (human)
  Insert size (bp): 1814
  Mutation: Contains ectodomain (amino acids 27–631)
  GenBank ID: U93091
  Entrez Gene: TLR4 (a.k.a. ARMD10, CD284, TLR-4, TOLL)
  Cloning method: Restriction Enzyme; 5′ cloning site BamHI (not destroyed); 3′ cloning site NotI (not destroyed)
  Sequencing primers: 5′ Polyhedrin forward
Terms and licenses: Academic/Nonprofit Terms; Industry Terms: Not Available to Industry
How to cite: TLR4 was a gift from Jie-Oh Lee (Addgene plasmid # 20863 ; http://n2t.net/addgene:20863 ; RRID:Addgene_20863)
