>Addgene plasmid #20863 | TLR4 | addgene partial sequence | sequence record 26548 | Polyhedrin-F
NTNTGTTTCGTACAGTTTTGTATAAAAAAACCTATAAATATTCCGGATTATTCATACCGTCCCACCATCG
GGCGCGGATCTATGCTACTAGTAAATCAGTCACACCAAGGCTTCAATAAGGAACACACAAGCAAGATGGT
AAGCGCTATTGTTTTATATGTGCTTTTGGCGGCGGCGGCGCATTCTGCCTTTGCGGCGGATCCCGAGCCC
TGCGTGGAGGTGGTTCCTAATATTACTTATCAATGCATGGAGCTGAATTTCTACAAAATCCCCGACAACC
TCCCCTTCTCAACCAAGAACCTGGACCTGAGCTTTAATCCCCTGAGGCATTTAGGCAGCTATAGCTTCTT
CAGTTTCCCAGAACTGCAGGTGCTGGATTTATCCAGGTGTGAAATCCAGACAATTGAAGATGGGGCATAT
CAGAGCCTAAGCCACCTCTCTACCTTAATATTGACAGGAAACCCCATCCAGAGTTTAGCCCTGGGAGCCT
TTTCTGGACTATCAAGTTTACAGAAGCTGGTGGCTGTGGAGACAAATCTAGCATCTCTAGAGAACTTCCC
CATTGGACATCTCAAAACTTTGAAAGAACTTAATGTGGCTCACAATCTTATCCAATCTTTCAAATTACCT
GAGTATTTTTCTAATCTGACCAATCTAGAGCACTTGGACCTTTCCAGCAACAAGATTCAAAGTATTTATT
GCACAGACTTGCGGGTTCTACATCAAATGCCCCTACTCAATCTCTNNTAAACTGNCNGACCNGATTNCAC
AGNNGGTGNANANNNNNTNATNAANAA
