>Addgene plasmid #20863 | TLR4 | addgene partial sequence | sequence record 63525 | polyhedrin-reverse
GCTTCATCGTGTCGGGTTTAACATTACGGATTTCCTTGAAGAGAGTGAGTTTTTGGTTCTTGCCGGGTCC
CAGGAAAGGATCAGATCTTCAGTGATGATGATGATGATGCGAACCACGCGGAACCAGGCGGCCGCTCACT
TATTCATCTGACAGGTGATATTCAAACTCAGCACAGGCATGCCCTGCTTATCTGAAGGTGTCGCACATTC
CATTCGTTCAACTTCCACCAAGAGCTGCCTCTGGTCCTTGATCCATTGCAGGAAACTCTGGTGTTCACAA
GTACAAGCAAAGTCATTCTGAGTAAGATTTAAGAAAGCTAGACTACTTGGAAAATGCTGTAGTTCCTGTT
TTTTGGAAGTCATTATGTGATTGAGACTGTAATCAAGAACCTGGAGGGAGTTCAGACACTTATAAGGAAA
CGTATCCAATGAAAAGAAGTTGTTGTGGCTCATATTTAGTACCTGAAGACTGGAGAGTGAGTTAAATGCT
GTTGGAGACAACTGCTCCAGTTGACACTGAGAGAGGTCCAGGAAGGTCAAGTTTCTCAGCTCTGTGAAGA
TATCTGGAAGGAAGTTTTCCTGGAAAGAATTGCCAGCCATTTTCAAGACTTCGAGACTGGACAAGCCATT
GAAGATGCCATTGAAAGCAACTCTGGTGTGAGTATGAGAAATGTCAAGGTAAATGAGGTTTCTGAGTGAT
AGGAATACTGAAAACTCACTCATTTGTTTCAAATTGGAATGCTGGAAATCCAGATGTTCTAGTTGTTCTA
AGCCCAAGAAGTTTGAACTCATGGTAATAACACCATTGAA
